Addgene plasmid #14945: pLDLR-Luc mutSRE
Depositing lab: Axel Nohturfft. Depositing organization: Harvard University. Publication: Transcriptional regulation of phagocytosis-induced membrane biogenesis by sterol regulatory element binding proteins. Castoreno AB, Wang Y, Stockinger W, Jarzylo LA, Du H, Pagnon JC, Shieh EC, Nohturfft A. Proc Natl Acad Sci U S A. 2005 Sep 13. 102(37):13129-34. 10.1073/pnas.0506716102 PubMed 16141315.
Backbone
  Vector backbone: pGL2 basic
  Backbone manufacturer: Promega
  Backbone size w/o insert (bp): 5597
  Vector type: Mammalian Expression, Luciferase
Growth in bacteria
  Bacterial resistance: Ampicillin, 100 μg/mL
  Growth temperature: 37°C
  Growth strain: DH5alpha
  Copy number: High Copy
Gene/Insert
  Gene/Insert name: LDLR promoter mut SRE (alt names: LDL receptor promoter; LDL receptor)
  Species: H. sapiens (human)
  Insert size (bp): 340
  Mutation: Point mutation in the SRE-1 sequence of the LDL receptor promoter (ATCACCCCAC changed to ATAACCCCAC)
  GenBank ID: NC_000019
  Entrez Gene: LDLR (a.k.a. FH, FHC, FHCL1, LDLCQ2)
  Tag / fusion protein: luciferase (C terminal on backbone)
  Cloning method: Restriction Enzyme; 5′ cloning site SacI (not destroyed); 3′ cloning site XhoI (not destroyed)
  Sequencing primers: 5′ n/a; 3′ LucNrev
Terms and licenses: Academic/Nonprofit Terms; Industry Terms: Not Available to Industry
Depositor comments: Primers used for site-directed mutagenesis: 5'- ggtgaagacatttgaaaataaccccactgcaaactcc -3' and 5'-GGAGTTTGCAGTGGGGTTATTTTCAAATGTCTTCACC -3'
How to cite: pLDLR-Luc mutSRE was a gift from Axel Nohturfft (Addgene plasmid # 14945 ; http://n2t.net/addgene:14945 ; RRID:Addgene_14945)
