[The description below was written by a language model from this plasmid's Addgene catalogue record and pLannotate feature annotations shown in this document.]
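Description:
pLDLR-Luc mutSRE is a promoter-reporter plasmid built on the promoterless pGL2-Basic firefly luciferase vector for transfection into mammalian cells. A roughly 340 bp fragment of the human LDL receptor (LDLR) promoter was inserted between the SacI and XhoI sites of the polylinker, directly upstream of the Photinus pyralis luciferase coding sequence, so that luciferase output reports the activity of the cloned promoter. Although the catalogue lists luciferase as a C-terminal fusion, the arrangement is a transcriptional reporter rather than a protein fusion. The promoter fragment itself is not annotated in the feature table, but falls in the unannotated gap between the luciferase gene and an upstream SV40 poly(A) signal, which in pGL2 vectors limits read-through transcription from the backbone. Downstream of luciferase lie the SV40 small t intron and the SV40 late polyadenylation signal for message processing. The short large T, small t, CmR, lacZα and TcR hits are vector remnants, not functional genes.

The distinguishing feature is a single point mutation, introduced by site-directed mutagenesis, in the sterol regulatory element SRE-1 of the promoter. SRE-1 is the binding site for sterol regulatory element binding proteins (SREBPs). The construct therefore appears intended as a negative control alongside a wild-type LDLR promoter reporter, to test whether a transcriptional response depends on the SRE. This is consistent with the associated study of SREBP-driven regulation of membrane biogenesis during phagocytosis. The plasmid is propagated in E. coli at high copy from a ColE1/pUC-type origin with ampicillin selection, and it carries an f1 origin for single-stranded DNA production. It has no mammalian selection marker, so it suits transient assays.
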