Features (pLannotate 1.2.2; 14 found; start..end, strand, type, name):
    132..266     -  polyA_signal   SV40 poly(A) signal: SV40 polyadenylation signal
    289..372     -  CDS            large T antigen (fragment): large T antigen from SV40 (simian virus 40)
    691..711     -  CDS            SV40 NLS: nuclear localization signal of SV40 (simian virus 40) large T antigen
    841..906     -  intron         small t intron: SV40 (simian virus 40) small t antigen intron
    908..982     -  CDS            small t antigen (fragment): SV40 (simian virus 40) small t antigen
   1072..1102    -  CDS            CmR (fragment): chloramphenicol acetyltransferase confers resistance to chloramphenicol
   1150..2799    -  CDS            LUCI_PHOPY: Experimental evidence at protein level: Swiss-Prot protein existence level 1. Produces green light with a wavelength of 562 nm. From Photinus pyralis (Common eastern firefly) (Lampyris pyralis).
   3266..3387    -  polyA_signal   SV40 poly(A) signal: SV40 polyadenylation signal
   3505..3572    +  CDS            lacZα (fragment): LacZα fragment of β-galactosidase; lacZ fragment
   3604..4032    -  rep_origin     f1 ori (sequence partly withheld): f1 bacteriophage origin of replication; arrow indicates direction of (+) strand synthesis
   4059..4163    +  promoter       AmpR promoter: bla
   4164..5024    +  CDS            AmpR: β-lactamase; bla; confers resistance to ampicillin, carbenicillin, and related antibiotics
   5195..5783    +  rep_origin     ori: high-copy-number ColE1/pMB1/pBR322/pUC origin of replication
   5963..131     -  CDS            TcR (fragment) (across the origin): tetracycline efflux protein; tet; confers resistance to tetracycline
>Addgene plasmid #14945 | pLDLR-Luc mutSRE | addgene full sequence | sequence record 122749 | Addgene NGS result
AGCGCTGCCGGCACCTGTCCTACGAGTTGCATGATAAAGAAGACAGTCATAAGTGCGGCGACGATAGTCA
TGCCCCGCGCCCACCGGAAGGAGCTGACTGGGTTGAAGGCTCTCAAGGGCATCGGTCGACGGATCCAGAC
ATGATAAGATACATTGATGAGTTTGGACAAACCACAACTAGAATGCAGTGAAAAAAATGCTTTATTTGTG
AAATTTGTGATGCTATTGCTTTATTTGTAACCATTATAAGCTGCAATAAACAAGTTAACAACAACAATTG
CATTCATTTTATGTTTCAGGTTCAGGGGGAGGTGTGGGAGGTTTTTTAAAGCAAGTAAAACCTCTACAAA
TGTGGTATGGCTGATTATGATCTCTAGTCAAGGCACTATACATCAAATATTCCTTATTAACCCCTTTACA
AATTAAAAAGCTAAAGGTACACAATTTTTGAGCATAGTTATTAATAGCAGACACTCTATGCCTGTGTGGA
GTAAGAAAAAACAGTATGTTATGATTATAACTGTTATGCCTACTTATAAAGGTTACAGAATATTTTTCCA
TAATTTTCTTGTATAGCAGTGCAGCTTTTTCCTTTGTGGTGTAAATAGCAAAGCAAGCAAGAGTTCTATT
ACTAAACACAGCATGACTCAAAAAACTTAGCAATTCTGAAGGAAAGTCCTTGGGGTCTTCTACCTTTCTC
TTCTTTTTTGGAGGAGTAGAATGTTGAGAGTCAGCAGTAGCCTCATCATCACTAGATGGCATTTCTTCTG
AGCAAAACAGGTTTTCCTCATTAAAGGCATTCCACCACTGCTCCCATTCATCAGTTCCATAGGTTGGAAT
CTAAAATACACAAACAATTAGAATCAGTAGTTTAACACATTATACACTTAAAAATTTTATATTTACCTTA
GAGCTTTAAATCTCTGTAGGTAGTTTGTCCAATTATGTCACACCACAGAAGTAAGGTTCCTTCACAAAGA
TCCGGCGAATTTCTGCCATTCATCCGCTTATTATCACTTATTCAGGCGTAGCAACCAGGCGTTTAAGGGC
ACCAATAACTGCCTTAAAAAAATTACGCCCCGCCCTGCCACTCATCGCAGTATTACAATAGCTAAGAATT
TCGTCATCGCTGAATACAGTTACATTTTACAATTTGGACTTTCCGCCCTTCTTGGCCTTTATGAGGATCT
CTCTGATTTTTCTTGCGTCGAGTTTTCCGGTAAGACCTTTCGGTACTTCGTCCACAAACACAACTCCTCC
GCGCAACTTTTTCGCGGTTGTTACTTGACTGGCGACGTAATCCACGATCTCTTTTTCCGTCATCGTCTTT
CCGTGCTCCAAAACAACAACGGCGGCGGGAAGTTCACCGGCGTCATCGTCGGGAAGACCTGCCACGCCCG
CGTCGAAGATGTTGGGGTGTTGTAACAATATCGATTCCAATTCAGCGGGGGCCACCTGATATCCTTTGTA
TTTAATTAAAGACTTCAAGCGGTCAACTATGAAGAAGTGTTCGTCTTCGTCCCAGTAAGCTATGTCTCCA
GAATGTAGCCATCCATCCTTGTCAATCAAGGCGTTGGTCGCTTCCGGATTGTTTACATAACCGGACATAA
TCATAGGTCCTCTGACACATAATTCGCCTCTCTGATTAACGCCCAGCGTTTTCCCGGTATCCAGATCCAC
AACCTTCGCTTCAAAAAATGGAACAACTTTACCGACCGCGCCCGGTTTATCATCCCCCTCGGGTGTAATC
AGAATAGCTGATGTAGTCTCAGTGAGCCCATATCCTTGTCGTATCCCTGGAAGATGGAAGCGTTTTGCAA
CCGCTTCCCCGACTTCTTTCGAAAGAGGTGCGCCCCCAGAAGCAATTTCGTGTAAATTAGATAAATCGTA
TTTGTCAATCAGAGTGCTTTTGGCGAAGAATGAAAATAGGGTTGGTACTAGCAACGCACTTTGAATTTTG
TAATCCTGAAGGGATCGTAAAAACAGCTCTTCTTCAAATCTATACATTAAGACGACTCGAAATCCACATA
TCAAATATCCGAGTGTAGTAAACATTCCAAAACCGTGATGGAATGGAACAACACTTAAAATCGCAGTATC
CGGAATGATTTGATTGCCAAAAATAGGATCTCTGGCATGCGAGAATCTGACGCAGGCAGTTCTATGCGGA
AGGGCCACACCCTTAGGTAACCCAGTAGATCCAGAGGAATTCATTATCAGTGCAATTGTTTTGTCACGAT
CAAAGGACTCTGGTACAAAATCGTATTCATTAAAACCGGGAGGTAGATGAGATGTGACGAACGTGTACAT
CGACTGAAATCCCTGGTAATCCGTTTTAGAATCCATGATAATAATTTTCTGGATTATTGGTAATTTTTTT
TGCACGTTCAAAATTTTTTGCAACCCCTTTTTGGAAACAAACACTACGGTAGGCTGCGAAATGTTCATAC
TGTTGAGCAATTCACGTTCATTATAAATGTCGTTCGCGGGCGCAACTGCAACTCCGATAAATAACGCGCC
CAACACCGGCATAAAGAATTGAAGAGAGTTTTCACTGCATACGACGATTCTGTGATTTGTATTCAGCCCA
TATCGTTTCATAGCTTCTGCCAACCGAACGGACATTTCGAAGTATTCCGCGTACGTGATGTTCACCTCGA
TATGTGCATCTGTAAAAGCAATTGTTCCAGGAACCAGGGCGTATCTCTTCATAGCCTTATGCAGTTGCTC
TCCAGCGGTTCCATCCTCTAGAGGATAGAATGGCGCCGGGCCTTTCTTTATGTTTTTGGCGTCTTCCATT
TTACCAACAGTACCGGAATGCCAAGCTTACTTAGATCTCGAGCCCAATTCGCCCTTGGCCCACGTCATTT
ACAGCATTTCAATGTGAGGTTTCTAGCAGGGGGAGGAGTTTGCAGTGGGGTTATTTTCAAATGTCTTCAC
CTCACTGCAAGAGGAGGAGTTTCGAACGGCCGATGTGACATCGGCTTTTTAACCCGTGAAGCTCTGATTC
CCACTCCAGTCCTTCGAAAGTGTCGCCAGGGCAGGCGACTTGATTTGTTGTATTTGGGTCTCCGGTGAAG
AGCTGACGCCCCCTCAAAATTGGAAACGCATCTTCTGAAAGATCCTCCTGAAATTTCTCGATGTTTAACT
GTTAACATTTTGCTGTTGTTGTCCACAGAAGGATAACAACAGCCAAGGGCGAATTGGGCTAGCACGCGTA
AGAGCTCGGTACCTCCCGGGTTATGTTAGCTCAGTTACAGTACCATAAGATACATTGATGAGTTTGGACA
AACCACAACTAGAATGCAGTGAAAAAAATGCTTTATTTGTGAAATTTGTGATGCTATTGCTTTATTTGTA
ACCATTATAAGCTGCAATAAACAAGTTAACAACAACAATTGCATTCATTTTATGTTTCAGGTTCAGGGGG
AGGTGTGGGAGGTTTTTTAAAGCAAGTAAAACCTCCACGTACCTTAATATTACTTACTTATCATGGTAGC
TTGGGCTGGCGTAATAGCGAAGAGGCCCGCACCGATCGCCCTTCCCAACAGTTGCGCAGCCTGAATGGCG
AATGGCAAATTGTAAGCGTTAATATTTTGTTAAAATTCGCGTTAAATTTTTGTTAAATCAGCTCATTTTT
TAACCAATAGGCCGAAATCGGCAAAATCCCTTATAAATCAAAAGAATAGACCGAGATAGGGT
[37 nt withheld, positions 3703-3739]
AAAGAACGTGGACTCCAACGTCAAAGG
[49 nt withheld, positions 3767-3815]
T
[91 nt withheld, positions 3817-3907]
G
[124 nt withheld, positions 3909-4032]
CAGGTGGCACTTTTCGGGGAAATGTGCGCGGAACCCCTATTTGTTTATTTTTCTAAATACATTCAAATAT
GTATCCGCTCATGAGACAATAACCCTGATAAATGCTTCAATAATATTGAAAAAGGAAGAGTATGAGTATT
CAACATTTCCGTGTCGCCCTTATTCCCTTTTTTGCGGCATTTTGCCTTCCTGTTTTTGCTCACCCAGAAA
CGCTGGTGAAAGTAAAAGATGCTGAAGATCAGTTGGGTGCACGAGTGGGTTACATCGAACTGGATCTCAA
CAGCGGTAAGATCCTTGAGAGTTTTCGCCCCGAAGAACGTTTTCCAATGATGAGCACTTTTAAAGTTCTG
CTATGTGGCGCGGTATTATCCCGTATTGACGCCGGGCAAGAGCAACTCGGTCGCCGCATACACTATTCTC
AGAATGACTTGGTTGAGTACTCACCAGTCACAGAAAAGCATCTTACGGATGGCATGACAGTAAGAGAATT
ATGCAGTGCTGCCATAACCATGAGTGATAACACTGCGGCCAACTTACTTCTGACAACGATCGGAGGACCG
AAGGAGCTAACCGCTTTTTTGCACAACATGGGGGATCATGTAACTCGCCTTGATCGTTGGGAACCGGAGC
TGAATGAAGCCATACCAAACGACGAGCGTGACACCACGATGCCTGTAGCAATGGCAACAACGTTGCGCAA
ACTATTAACTGGCGAACTACTTACTCTAGCTTCCCGGCAACAATTAATAGACTGGATGGAGGCGGATAAA
GTTGCAGGACCACTTCTGCGCTCGGCCCTTCCGGCTGGCTGGTTTATTGCTGATAAATCTGGAGCCGGTG
AGCGTGGGTCTCGCGGTATCATTGCAGCACTGGGGCCAGATGGTAAGCCCTCCCGTATCGTAGTTATCTA
CACGACGGGGAGTCAGGCAACTATGGATGAACGAAATAGACAGATCGCTGAGATAGGTGCCTCACTGATT
AAGCATTGGTAACTGTCAGACCAAGTTTACTCATATATACTTTAGATTGATTTAAAACTTCATTTTTAAT
TTAAAAGGATCTAGGTGAAGATCCTTTTTGATAATCTCATGACCAAAATCCCTTAACGTGAGTTTTCGTT
CCACTGAGCGTCAGACCCCGTAGAAAAGATCAAAGGATCTTCTTGAGATCCTTTTTTTCTGCGCGTAATC
TGCTGCTTGCAAACAAAAAAACCACCGCTACCAGCGGTGGTTTGTTTGCCGGATCAAGAGCTACCAACTC
TTTTTCCGAAGGTAACTGGCTTCAGCAGAGCGCAGATACCAAATACTGTTCTTCTAGTGTAGCCGTAGTT
AGGCCACCACTTCAAGAACTCTGTAGCACCGCCTACATACCTCGCTCTGCTAATCCTGTTACCAGTGGCT
GCTGCCAGTGGCGATAAGTCGTGTCTTACCGGGTTGGACTCAAGACGATAGTTACCGGATAAGGCGCAGC
GGTCGGGCTGAACGGGGGGTTCGTGCACACAGCCCAGCTTGGAGCGAACGACCTACACCGAACTGAGATA
CCTACAGCGTGAGCTATGAGAAAGCGCCACGCTTCCCGAAGGGAGAAAGGCGGACAGGTATCCGGTAAGC
GGCAGGGTCGGAACAGGAGAGCGCACGAGGGAGCTTCCAGGGGGAAACGCCTGGTATCTTTATAGTCCTG
TCGGGTTTCGCCACCTCTGACTTGAGCGTCGATTTTTGTGATGCTCGTCAGGGGGGCGGAGCCTATGGAA
AAACGCCAGCAACGCGGCCTTTTTACGGTTCCTGGCCTTTTGCTGGCCTTTTGCTCACATGTTCTTTCCT
GCGTTATCCCCTGATTCTGTGGATAACCGTATTACCGCCTTTGAGTGAGCTGATACCGCTCGCCGCAGCC
GAACGACCGAGCGCAGCGAGTCAGTGAGCGAGGAAGCGGAAG
