>Addgene plasmid #14945 | pLDLR-Luc mutSRE | addgene partial sequence | sequence record 21531 | LucNRev 5'-CCTTATGCAGTTGCTCTCC-3'
GGCGTCTTCCATTTTACCAACAGTACCGGAATGCCAAGCTTACTTAGATCTCGAGCCCAATTCGCCCTTG
GCCCACGTCATTTACAGCATTTCAATGTGAGGTTTCTAGCAGGGGGAGGAGTTTGCAGTGGGGTTATTTT
CAAATGTCTTCACCTCACTGCAAGAGGAGGAGTTTCGAACGGCCGATGTGACATCGGCTTTTTAACCCGT
GAAGCTCTGATTCCCACTCCAGTCCTTCGAAAGTGTCGCCAGGGCAGGCGACTTGATTTGTTGTATTTGG
GTCTCCGGTGAAGAGCTGACGCCCCCTCAAAATTGGAAACGCATCTTCTGAAAGATCCTCCTGAAATTTC
TCGATGTTTAACTGTTAACATTTTGCTGTTGTTGTCCACAGAAGGATAACAACAGCCAAGGGCGAATTGG
GCTAGCACGCGTAAGAGCTCGGTACCTCCCGGGTTATGTTAGCTCAGTTACAGTACCATAAGATACATTG
ATGAGTTTGGACAAACCACAACTAGAATGCAGTGAAAAAAATGCTTTATTTGTGAAATTTGTGATGCTAT
TGCTTTATTTGTAACCATTATAAGCTGCA
